Addgene plasmid #219886: pCfb13211
Purpose: The base plasmid of TUNEYALI for TF21
Depositing lab: Irina Borodina. Depositing organization: Danmarks Tekniske Universitet. Publication: High-throughput metabolic engineering of Yarrowia lipolytica through gene expression tuning. Jiang W, Wang S, Ahlheit D, Fumagalli T, Yang Z, Ramanathan S, Jiang X, Weber T, Dahlin J, Borodina I. Proc Natl Acad Sci U S A. 2025 Jun 10;122(23):e2426686122. doi: 10.1073/pnas.2426686122. Epub 2025 Jun 3. PubMed 40460129.
Backbone
  Vector backbone: Our own backbone
  Vector type: Yeast Expression
  Selectable markers: Hygromycin
Growth in bacteria
  Bacterial resistance: Ampicillin, 100 μg/mL
  Growth temperature: 37°C
  Growth strain: DH5alpha
  Copy number: High Copy
Gene/Insert
  Gene/Insert name: Contains gRNA targeting TF21 (YALI1_E20635g) and homologous arm matching TF21
  gRNA/shRNA sequence: TCTCCATTAGGGTTTGAGGG
  Species: Yarrowia lipolytica
  Cloning method: Gibson Cloning
Terms and licenses: Academic/Nonprofit Terms; Industry Terms: Not Available to Industry
Depositor comments: This plasmid contains gRNA targeting TF21 (YALI1_E20635g) and homologous arm matching TF21, which can be used for library construction by inserting promoters using a golden gate or directly knocking TF21 out.
How to cite: pCfb13211 was a gift from Irina Borodina (Addgene plasmid # 219886 ; http://n2t.net/addgene:219886 ; RRID:Addgene_219886)
