[The description below was written by a language model from this plasmid's Addgene catalogue record and pLannotate feature annotations shown in this document.]
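Description:
pCfb13211 is a yeast plasmid for CRISPR/Cas9-based genome editing in Yarrowia lipolytica, built by Gibson assembly on the depositing lab's own backbone. It serves as the TUNEYALI "base plasmid" for the transcription factor designated TF21 (locus YALI1_E20635g). In E. coli it is maintained at high copy through a ColE1/pUC-type origin and selected with ampicillin via the bla gene and its promoter. Selection in yeast relies on a hygromycin phosphotransferase cassette followed by a CYC1 terminator. The promoter driving that marker is not annotated, and the feature table does not identify any Yarrowia replication element.

The payload combines a guide RNA with a repair template for the same locus. The annotation shows a tRNA immediately upstream of the S. pyogenes gRNA scaffold, with a short gap between them that is consistent with the TF21-targeting spacer. tRNA–sgRNA fusions of this kind are commonly used so that the tRNA supplies RNA polymerase III promoter activity and is processed away to release the guide. No Cas9 gene is annotated, so the nuclease is presumably provided by the host strain or another construct. Downstream lies Yarrowia genomic sequence, part of which pLannotate matches to a fragment of an MHR1-like transcription factor. This likely corresponds to the homology arm matching TF21.

Two minimal FRT sites flank the bacterial backbone region, though the record does not explain their role. The remaining short hits (rrnB terminator pieces, 5S rRNA, KanR and lacZα fragments) appear to be backbone remnants. According to the depositor, promoters can be inserted into the plasmid by Golden Gate cloning to build libraries that tune TF21 expression. The plasmid can also be used directly to knock TF21 out.
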