Features (pLannotate 1.2.2; 15 found; start..end, strand, type, name):
    367..437     +  ncRNA          tRNA: Accession: RF00005 - tRNA
    459..533     +  misc_RNA       gRNA scaffold: guide RNA scaffold for the Streptococcus pyogenes CRISPR/Cas9 system
    737..898     +  CDS            MHR1 (fragment): MHR1_YARLI - Protein inferred from homology: Swiss-Prot protein existence level 3. Transcription factor involved in regulation of RNA polymerase II-dependent transcription. Also involved in regulation of mitochondrial DNA recombination, maintenance and repair, and generation of homoplasmic cells (By similarity). From Yarrowia lipolytica (strain CLIB 122 / E 150) (Yeast) (Candida lipolytica).
    938..971     -  protein_bind   FRT (minimal): supports FLP-mediated excision but not integration (Turan and Bode, 2011) FLP recombinase from the Saccharomyces cerevisiae 2μ plasmid
   1015..1055    -  terminator     rrnB T1 terminator (fragment): transcription terminator T1 from the E. coli rrnB gene
   1057..1172    -  ncRNA          5S rRNA: Accession: RF00001 - 5S ribosomal RNA
   1203..1227    +  CDS            KanR (fragment): aminoglycoside phosphotransferase; aph(3')-Ia; confers resistance to kanamycin
   1257..1353    +  promoter       AmpR promoter (fragment): bla
   1356..2216    +  CDS            AmpR: β-lactamase; bla; confers resistance to ampicillin, carbenicillin, and related antibiotics
   2338..2926    +  rep_origin     ori: high-copy-number ColE1/pMB1/pBR322/pUC origin of replication
   3151..3168    +  terminator     rrnB T2 terminator (fragment): transcription terminator T2 from the E. coli rrnB gene
   3193..3212    -  CDS            lacZα (fragment): LacZα fragment of β-galactosidase; lacZ fragment
   3682..3715    +  protein_bind   FRT (minimal): supports FLP-mediated excision but not integration (Turan and Bode, 2011) FLP recombinase from the Saccharomyces cerevisiae 2μ plasmid
   4863..5884    +  CDS            HygR (fragment): aminoglycoside phosphotransferase from E. coli; aph(4)-Ia; confers resistance to hygromycin
   5886..6119    +  terminator     CYC1 terminator (fragment): S. cerevisiae CYC1; transcription terminator for CYC1
>Addgene plasmid #219886 | pCfb13211 | addgene full sequence | sequence record 435395 | Addgene NGS Result
TTCGTAGATAATGGAATACAAATGGATATCCAGAGTATACACATGGATAGTATACACTGACACGACAATT
CTGTATCTCTTTATGTTAACTACTGTGAGGCATTAAATAGAGCTTGATATATAAAATGTTACATTTCACA
GTCTGAACTTTTGCAGATTACCTAATTTGGTAAGATATTAATTATGAACTGAAAGTTGATGGCATCCCTA
AATTTGATGCAACGGAATGCGTGCGATAGTGAATCATTGCTAACAGATCAAGTAATCGTATCAATCGTTC
CACGTCTTATCCAGACTCGATTTCCGCCCTAACCTAAGGAAACTGCTGAGTAATTTCGAGGTTGGTTCCT
AACAAAAGCCAAGAAACGCGCCGATGGTTTAGTGGTAAAATCCATCGTTGCCATCGATGGGCCCCCGGTT
CGATTCCGGGTCGGCGCATCTCCATTAGGGTTTGAGGGGTTTTAGAGCTAGAAATAGCAAGTTAAAATAA
GGCTAGTCCGTTATCAACTTGAAAAAGTGGCACCGAGTCGGTGGTGCTTTTTTTGTGTGGGTACGGTCCC
ATTTCCCACCTGGCAACCTTCAAATTTCCGAAAAATCGCCACCTTGGCCCTCTTTACTGCCCCTCCCCCC
GTCATCCGTGCCTGCTTCTACACTCTCGTACCACAAGTTTCGCCACAGCGTAGCTAAGACAAGCTCCTAC
AGAGAAAAACCACCCTAGAGACTGAAGAGCTCTTCAATGGCACAGTACACAAAAGCCATGGGCACCGTAC
GAAAGTACACGCCCGCCACTCTCAAGCGAGACGGTAAGCCCGCGTTTGTGTACGTCTACCGACACCTCCA
GACGGGACAGGTGGCCTACACCCAGGTCCCCGGCGTGACGGAGCACCATCTCAACCGAATCGCGTGCATT
CGCGGCCGCATTTAAATCCCCACTTCAGAAGTTCCTATACTTTCTAGAGAATAGGAACTTCACTATAGAG
TCGAATAAGGGCGACACCCCATAATTAGCCCGGGCGAAAGGCCCAGTCTTTCGACTGAGCCTTTCGTTTT
ATTTGATGCCTGGCAGTTCCCTACTCTCGCATGGGGAGTCCCCACACTACCATCGGCGCTACGGCGTTTC
ACTTCTGAGTTCGGCATGGGGTCAGGTGGGACCACCGCGCTACTGCCGCCAGGCAAACAAGGGGTGTTAT
GAGCCATATTCAGGTATAAATGGGCTCGCGATAATGTTCAGAATTGGTTAATTGGTTGTAACACTGACCC
CTATTTGTTTATTTTTCTAAATACATTCAAATATGTATCCGCTCATGAGACAATAACCCTGATAAATGCT
TCAATAATATTGAAAAAGGAAGAATATGAGTATTCAACATTTCCGTGTCGCCCTTATTCCCTTTTTTGCG
GCATTTTGCCTTCCTGTTTTTGCTCACCCAGAAACGCTGGTGAAAGTAAAAGATGCTGAAGATCAGTTGG
GTGCACGAGTGGGTTACATCGAACTGGATCTCAACAGCGGTAAGATCCTTGAGAGTTTTCGCCCCGAAGA
ACGTTTTCCAATGATGAGCACTTTTAAAGTTCTGCTATGTGGCGCGGTATTATCCCGTATTGACGCCGGG
CAAGAGCAACTCGGTCGCCGCATACACTATTCTCAGAATGACTTGGTTGAGTACTCACCAGTCACAGAAA
AGCATCTTACGGATGGCATGACAGTAAGAGAATTATGCAGTGCTGCCATAACCATGAGTGATAACACTGC
GGCCAACTTACTTCTGACAACGATCGGAGGACCGAAGGAGCTAACCGCTTTTTTGCACAACATGGGGGAT
CATGTAACTCGCCTTGATCGTTGGGAACCGGAGCTGAATGAAGCCATACCAAACGACGAGCGTGACACCA
CGATGCCTGTAGCGATGGCAACAACGTTGCGCAAACTATTAACTGGCGAACTACTTACTCTAGCTTCCCG
GCAACAATTAATAGACTGGATGGAGGCGGATAAAGTTGCAGGACCACTTCTGCGCTCGGCCCTTCCGGCT
GGCTGGTTTATTGCTGATAAATCCGGAGCCGGTGAGCGTGGTTCTCGCGGTATCATCGCAGCGCTGGGGC
CAGATGGTAAGCCCTCCCGTATCGTAGTTATCTACACGACGGGGAGTCAGGCAACTATGGATGAACGAAA
TAGACAGATCGCTGAGATAGGTGCCTCACTGATTAAGCATTGGTAAGCAGAGCATTACGCTGACTTGACG
GGACGGCGCAAGCTCATGACCAAAATCCCTTAACGTGAGTTACGCGCGCGTCGTTCCACTGAGCGTCAGA
CCCCGTAGAAAAGATCAAAGGATCTTCTTGAGATCCTTTTTTTCTGCGCGTAATCTGCTGCTTGCAAACA
AAAAAACCACCGCTACCAGCGGTGGTTTGTTTGCCGGATCAAGAGCTACCAACTCTTTTTCCGAAGGTAA
CTGGCTTCAGCAGAGCGCAGATACCAAATACTGTTCTTCTAGTGTAGCCGTAGTTAGCCCACCACTTCAA
GAACTCTGTAGCACCGCCTACATACCTCGCTCTGCTAATCCTGTTACCAGTGGCTGCTGCCAGTGGCGAT
AAGTCGTGTCTTACCGGGTTGGACTCAAGACGATAGTTACCGGATAAGGCGCAGCGGTCGGGCTGAACGG
GGGGTTCGTGCACACAGCCCAGCTTGGAGCGAACGACCTACACCGAACTGAGATACCTACAGCGTGAGCT
ATGAGAAAGCGCCACGCTTCCCGAAGGGAGAAAGGCGGACAGGTATCCGGTAAGCGGCAGGGTCGGAACA
GGAGAGCGCACGAGGGAGCTTCCAGGGGGAAACGCCTGGTATCTTTATAGTCCTGTCGGGTTTCGCCACC
TCTGACTTGAGCGTCGATTTTTGTGATGCTCGTCAGGGGGGCGGAGCCTATGGAAAAACGCCAGCAACGC
GGCCTTTTTACGGTTCCTGGCCTTTTGCTGGCCTTTTGCTCACATGTTCTTTCCTGCGTTATCCCCTGAT
TCTGTGGATAACCGTATTACCGCCTTTGAGTGAGCTGATACCGCTCGCCGCAGCCGAACGACCGAGCGCA
GCGAGTCAGTGAGCGAGGAAGCGGAAGGCGAGAGTAGGGAACTGCCAGGCATCAAACTAAGCAGAAGGCC
CCTGACGGATGGCCTTTTTGCGTTTCTACAAACTCTTTCTGTGTTGTAAAACGACGGCCAGTCTTAAGCT
CGGGCCCCCTGGGCGGTTCTGATAACGAGTAATCGTTAATCCGCAAATAACGTAAAAACCCGCTTCGGCG
GGTTTTTTTATGGGGGGAGTTTAGGGAAAGAGCATTTGTCAGAATATTTAAGGGCGCCTGTCACTTTGCT
TGATATATGAGAATTATTTAACCTTATAAATGAGAAAAAAGCAACGCACTTTAAATAAGATACGTTGCTT
TTTCGATTGATGAACACCTATAATTAAACTATTCATCTATTATTTATGATTTTTTGTATATACAATATTT
CTAGTTTGTTAAAGAGAATTAAGAAAATAAATCTCGAAAATAATAAAGGGAAAATCAGTTTTTGATATCA
AAATTATACATGTCAACGATAATACAAAATATAATACAAACTATAAGATGTTATCAGTATTTATTATGCA
TTTAGAATAAATTTTGTGTCGCCCTTATTCGACTCACTATAGAAGTTCCTATTCTCTAGAAAGTATAGGA
ACTTCACTTCATTTTATTTAAATTTGCGGCCGCTATGTCTGATAAAAGGATGTAACATAGGCAAGCTGCT
CGTGAGTGTTGAGTACGAACCTTAGATCCAAATCACCCGCACCCACGGATATACTTGCTTGAATATACAG
TAGTAAGGAGTTTGGCGCCCGTTTTTTCGAGCCCCACACGTTTCGGTGAGTATGAGCGGCGGCAGATTCG
AGCGTTTCCGGTTTCCGCGGCTGGACGAGAGCCCATGATGGGGGCTCCCACCACCAGCAATCAGGGCCCT
GATTACACACCCACCTGTAATGTCATGCTGTTCATCGTGGTTAATGCTGCTGTGTGCTGTGTGTGTGTGT
TGTTTGGCGCTCATTGTTGCGTTATGCAGCGTACACCACAATATTGGAAGCTTATTAGCCTTTCTATTTT
TTCGTTTGCAAGGCTTAACAACATTGCTGTGGAGAGGGATGGGGATATGGAGGCCGCTGGAGGGAGTCGG
AGAGGCGTTTTGGAGCGGCTTGGCCTGGCGCCCAGCTCGCGAAACGCACCTAGGACCCTTTGGCACGCCG
AAATGTGCCACTTTTCAGTCTAGTAACGCCTTACCTACGTCATTCCATGCATGCATGTTTGCGCCTTTTT
TCCCTTGCCCTTGATCGCCACACAGTACAGTGCACTGTACAGTGGAGGTTTTGGGGGGGTCTTAGATGGG
AGCTAAAAGCGGCCTAGCGGTACACTAGTGGGATTGTATGGAGTGGCATGGAGCCTAGGTGGAGCCTGAC
AGGACGCACGACCGGCTAGCCCGTGACAGACGATGGGTGGCTCCTGTTGTCCACCGCGTACAAATGTTTG
GGCCAAAGTCTTGTCAGCCTTGCTTGCGAACCTAATTCCCAATTTTGTCACTTCGCACCCCCATTGATCG
AGCCCTAACCCCTGCCCATCAGGCAATCCAATTAAGCTCGCATTGTCTGCCTTGTTTAGTTTGGCTCCTG
CCCGTTTCGGCGTCCACTTGCACAAACACAAACAAGCATTATATATAAGGCTCGTCTCTCCCTCCCAACC
ACACTCACTTTTTTGCCCGTCTTCCCTTGCTAACACAAAAGTCAAGAACACAAACAACCACCCCAACCCC
CTTACACACAAGACATATCTACAGCAATGGGTAAAAAGCCTGAACTCACCGCGACGTCTGTCGAGAAGTT
TCTGATCGAAAAGTTCGACAGCGTCTCCGACCTGATGCAGCTCTCGGAGGGCGAAGAATCTCGTGCTTTC
AGCTTCGATGTAGGAGGGCGTGGATATGTCCTGCGGGTAAATAGCTGCGCCGATGGTTTCTACAAAGATC
GTTATGTTTATCGGCACTTTGCATCGGCCGCGCTCCCGATTCCGGAAGTGCTTGACATTGGGGAATTCAG
CGAGAGCCTGACCTATTGCATCTCCCGCCGTGCACAGGGTGTCACGTTGCAAGACCTGCCTGAAACCGAA
CTGCCCGCTGTTCTGCAGCCGGTCGCGGAGGCAATGGATGCCATTGCTGCGGCCGATCTTAGCCAGACGA
GCGGGTTCGGCCCATTCGGACCGCAAGGAATCGGTCAATACACTACATGGCGTGATTTCATATGCGCGAT
TGCTGATCCCCATGTGTATCACTGGCAAACTGTGATGGACGACACCGTCAGTGCGTCCGTCGCGCAGGCT
CTCGATGAGCTGATGCTTTGGGCCGAGGACTGCCCCGAAGTCCGGCACCTCGTGCACGCGGATTTCGGCT
CCAACAATGTCCTGACGGACAATGGCCGCATAACAGCGGTCATTGACTGGAGCGAGGCGATGTTCGGGGA
TTCCCAATACGAGGTCGCCAACATCTTCTTCTGGAGGCCGTGGTTGGCTTGTATGGAGCAGCAGACGCGC
TACTTCGAGCGGAGGCATCCGGAGCTTGCAGGATCGCCGCGGCTCCGGGCGTATATGCTCCGCATTGGTC
TTGACCAACTCTATCAGAGCTTGGTTGACGGCAATTTCGATGATGCAGCTTGGGCGCAGGGTCGATGCGA
CGCAATCGTCCGATCCGGAGCCGGGACTGTCGGGCGTACACAAATCGCCCGCAGAAGCGCGGCCGTCTGG
ACCGATGGCTGTGTAGAAGTACTCGCCGATAGTGGAAACCGACGCCCCAGCACTCGTCCGAGGGCAAAGG
AATAATCATGTAATTAGTTATGTCACGCTTACATTCACGCCCTCCCCCCACATCCGCTCTAACCGAAAAG
GAAGGAGTTAGACAACCTGAAGTCTAGGTCCCTATTTATTTTTTTATAGTTATGTTAGTATTAAGAACGT
TATTTATATTTCAAATTTTTCTTTTTTTTCTGTACAGACGCGTGTACGCATGTAACATTATACTGAAAAC
CTTGCTTGAGAAGGTTTTGGGACGCTCGAGCAGGCTTGGAGGCGACGTGGCAGTGGCTCGCGGGAGGATC
GGCGGGAAACTCCGGGATATCCGTCGAGAGTTTACACGTGAATGGGCAGCGCAATCCGTTGACGACGATA
CGACTGGCAAAGTAGCGACGATACCTGCCAGACAGGTGACATGTGCAGGCCGCACTAACAAGGAAACGGG
CGCTGGGGGGGGCGGGCTTCTAGACTTTGCCCTTGAACAGGAATCTAGTGGGGGCTTGTCTTTCCGCCAA
TGGGGGAGCGCCTGTTGAGCGACCGTGCATGCTGGAACGCCAAGTGTATGTACAGCTGGTGGTCTCGCAG
CGGTATGTGACGGGACTTACATCTCTCGTTTTTTCATGACCACGTTTTCACAGGCTCGGAGGTACGTTAA
AGTTTTGAAGGCTGCATCTGAACCGAGGTATGGGGGAGTTTGAACAGCAACAGTGTTGGGGCTGAGGGGG
CCAAGATCGGGGCAAGCAGAGGTCTTAGATCAATTGTGGGGATCCCAAAGGGCTCGTTATCACCTTTTTC
CACCCAATTCGGGTCCCAATTGATCCACTACTGGCTTGCCCAAGTTACCCCAGAAATGCCGCCCCGGATT
TCTCCAAAAACCTAATAAGCTTCATGGAACTTGGTGGAAGTGACTTTCTACAGAGTGGAGAGAACCGTGG
ACACGTGGCAATGGCGCTGACCGTGTCCCCGAGCCGAATCGACGTGAGGGGAGAACGGAGTATCTGCGGT
CATGTGACCTTCCAGAGCGGCGTCGCCAGTGTGCACGCGGTGACCCCCAGTTTGGGTCTCTGTCACACGC
ATACTACCTCGGCTCTCCACATGCTGAACTTTATCTTTCGTGGGGATCATACCGAAAGTTGCAACTACCA
GGTGTATATAAAGCCTGGTAGACTCCCCCCACTTTGGACCTCATCCAACCAAGACACACAAAAATGGACC
GACTTAACAACCTCGCCACCCAGCTCGAGCAGAACCCCGCCAA
